Addgene plasmid #17950: EC.RNe.TYB1.a1-395.wt
Depositing lab: David McKay. Depositing organization: Stanford University. Publication: Retention of core catalytic functions by a conserved minimal ribonuclease E peptide that lacks the domain required for tetramer formation. Caruthers JM, Feng Y, McKay DB, Cohen SN. J Biol Chem. 2006 Sep 15. 281(37):27046-51. 10.1074/jbc.M602467200 PubMed 16854990.
Backbone
  Vector backbone: pTYB1
  Backbone manufacturer: New England Biolabs
  Backbone size w/o insert (bp): 7280
  Vector type: Bacterial Expression
Growth in bacteria
  Bacterial resistance: Ampicillin, 100 μg/mL
  Growth temperature: 37°C
  Growth strain: DH5alpha
  Growth instructions: BL21(DE3)
  Copy number: High Copy
Gene/Insert
  Gene/Insert name: Escherichia coli RNase E residues 1-395
  Species: E. coli
  Insert size (bp): 1185
  Mutation: residues 1-395
  Tag / fusion protein: intein-chitin binding domain (C terminal on insert)
  Cloning method: Restriction Enzyme; 5′ cloning site NdeI (not destroyed); 3′ cloning site KpnI (not destroyed)
  Sequencing primers: 5′ T7
Resource information
  A portion of this plasmid was derived from a plasmid made by: Dr. Stan Cohen, Stanford
Terms and licenses: Academic/Nonprofit Terms; Industry Terms: Not Available to Industry
How to cite: EC.RNe.TYB1.a1-395.wt was a gift from David McKay (Addgene plasmid # 17950 ; http://n2t.net/addgene:17950 ; RRID:Addgene_17950)
