[The description below was written by a language model from this plasmid's Addgene catalogue record.]
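Description:
EC.RNe.TYB1.a1-395.wt is a bacterial expression plasmid built on the pTYB1 backbone (about 7.3 kb without insert), a commercial vector designed for intein-mediated protein purification. It is maintained in E. coli as a high-copy plasmid under ampicillin selection. The record lists a standard cloning strain for propagation and also mentions BL21(DE3). Together with the T7 sequencing primer, this fits the T7 promoter-driven expression that pTYB1-type vectors normally use, although the promoter is not explicitly stated in the record. No feature table is provided, so other backbone elements cannot be confirmed here.

The insert is a 1,185 bp fragment encoding residues 1–395 of Escherichia coli ribonuclease E, with "wt" in the name suggesting an otherwise wild-type sequence. It was cloned between NdeI and KpnI sites, both of which are preserved. The truncated protein is fused at its C terminus to an intein–chitin binding domain tag. In this type of system, the chitin binding domain captures the fusion protein on chitin resin. Induced self-cleavage of the intein then releases the target protein without a residual affinity tag, which is useful for biochemical and structural work.

The associated publication concerns a conserved minimal RNase E peptide that retains core catalytic functions while lacking the domain required for tetramer formation. The construct is therefore used to produce and purify this N-terminal catalytic fragment for studies of RNase E enzymatic activity and oligomerisation. Part of the plasmid was derived from material made in another laboratory.
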