>Addgene plasmid #17950 | EC.RNe.TYB1.a1-395.wt | addgene partial sequence | sequence record 23829 | 17950 with T7
CATTCCCTCTNAATATTTTGTTTACTTTAAGAAGGAGATATACATATGAAAAGAATGTTAATCAACGCAA
CTCAGCAGGAAGAGTTGCGCGTTGCCCTTGTAGATGGGCAGCGTCTGTATGACCTGGATATCGAAAGTCC
AGGGCACGAGCAGAAAAAGGCAAACATCTACAAAGGTAAAATCACCCGCATTGAACCGAGTCTGGAAGCT
GCTTTTGTTGATTACGGCGCTGAACGTCACGGTTTCCTCCCACTAAAAGAAATTGCCCGCGAATATTTCC
CTGCTAACTACAGTGCTCATGGTCGTCCCAACATTAAAGATGTGTTGCGTGAAGGTCAGGAAGTCATTGT
TCAGATCGATAAAGAAGAGCGCGGCAACAAAGGCGCGGCATTAACCACCTTTATCAGTCTGGCGGGTAGC
TATCTGGTTCTGATGCCGAACAACCCGCGCGCGGGTGGCATTTCTCGCCGTATCGAAGGCGACGACCGTA
CCGAATTAAAAGAAGCACTGGCAAGCCTTGAACTGCCGGAAGGCATGGGGCTTATCGTGCGCACCGCTGG
CGTCGGCAAATCTGCTGAGGCGCTGCAATGGGATTTAAGCTTCCGTCTGAAACACTGGGAAGCCATCAAA
AAAGCCGCTGANCGCGCCCCGGCCCCGTTCCTGTGTTCATCAGGAGAGCANCGTAATCGTCCGCGCATTC
CGCGATTACTTANGTCTCGNGACTCGGNAAATCNTNTCNAAACCNAAAGTGCTCGACTGGCACGTCAGCT
ATCGCTGCATAGTCGCCGGATTCACACAANCAACTGTCCGGCGAA
